Addgene plasmid #24948: pGL2B -55/+64
Depositing lab: Stephen Smale. Depositing organization: University of California, Los Angeles (UCLA). Publication: A prominent role for Sp1 during lipopolysaccharide-mediated induction of the IL-10 promoter in macrophages. Brightbill HD, Plevy SE, Modlin RL, Smale ST. J Immunol. 2000 Feb 15. 164(4):1940-51. PubMed 10657644.
Backbone
  Vector backbone: pGL2B
  Backbone manufacturer: Promega
  Backbone size w/o insert (bp): 5597
  Vector type: Luciferase
Growth in bacteria
  Bacterial resistance: Ampicillin, 100 μg/mL
  Growth temperature: 37°C
  Growth strain: DH5alpha
  Copy number: Unknown
Gene/Insert
  Gene/Insert name: IL-10 promoter
  Species: M. musculus (mouse)
  Insert size (bp): 119
  Entrez Gene: Il10 (a.k.a. CSIF, If2a, Il-10)
  Tag / fusion protein: Luciferase (C terminal on insert)
  Cloning method: Restriction Enzyme
  Sequencing primers: 5′ N/A; 3′ LucNRev
Terms and licenses: Academic/Nonprofit Terms; Industry Terms: Not Available to Industry
How to cite: pGL2B -55/+64 was a gift from Stephen Smale (Addgene plasmid # 24948 ; http://n2t.net/addgene:24948 ; RRID:Addgene_24948)
