[The description below was written by a language model from this plasmid's Addgene catalogue record.]
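Description:
pGL2B -55/+64 is a luciferase reporter plasmid built on the Promega pGL2-Basic (pGL2B) backbone, a promoterless vector of about 5.6 kb in which the luciferase coding sequence lacks its own eukaryotic promoter, so reporter expression depends on whatever regulatory DNA is cloned upstream. The plasmid is propagated in E. coli under ampicillin selection. The record lists its copy number as unknown and includes no feature table, so the origin of replication, polyadenylation signals and other backbone elements are not individually documented here.

The insert is a 119 bp fragment of the mouse Il10 (IL-10) promoter, introduced by restriction enzyme cloning. The construct name indicates that it spans positions -55 to +64, presumably numbered relative to the transcription start site, which would make it a minimal, proximal promoter fragment. Although the catalogue lists luciferase as a "C-terminal tag", this reflects the position of the reporter downstream of the insert: the promoter fragment drives transcription of luciferase rather than forming a protein fusion.

The associated study examined lipopolysaccharide-mediated induction of the IL-10 promoter in macrophages and the role of Sp1 in that response. The coordinate-based name suggests that this plasmid is one member of a promoter deletion series, although the record does not say so explicitly. Such constructs are typically transfected into cells and luciferase activity is compared between truncations, with and without stimulation, to map the sequences required for basal and inducible promoter activity.
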