>Addgene plasmid #24948 | pGL2B -55/+64 | addgene partial sequence | sequence record 30885 | 24948 with LucNRev
TTTCTTTTGTTTTTGGCGTCTTCCATTTTACCAACAGTACCGGAATGCCAAGCTTGATGGAGCTCTCTTT
TCTGCAAGGCTGCCTTGTGGCTTTGGTAGTGCAAGAGCAAGTCTCTAAATGTAGACCTCCTGTTCTTGGT
CCCCCTTTTATACTGAAGGCTCAGTGGGGCCTTCTCGAGCTAGCACGCGTAAGAGCTCGGTACCTCCCGG
GTTATGTTAGCTCAGTTACAGTACCATAAGATACATTGATGAGTTTGGACAAACCACAACTAGAATGCAG
TGAAAAAAATGCTTTATTTGTGAAATTTGTGATGCTATTGCTTTATTTGTAACCATTATAAGCTGCAATA
AACAAGTTAACAACAACAATTGCATTCATTTTATGTTTCAGGTTCAGGGGGAGGTGTGGGAGGTTTTTTA
AAGCAAGTAAAACCTCCACGTACCTTAATATTACTTACTTATCATGGTAGCTTGGGCTGGCGTAATAGCG
AAGAGGCCCGCACCGATCGCCCTTCCCAACAGTTGCGCAGCCTGAATGGCGAATGGCAAATTGTAAGCGT
TAATATTTTGTTAAAATTCGCGTTAAATTTTTGTTAAATCAGCTCATTTTTTAACCAATAGGCCGAAATC
GGCAAAATCCCTTATAAATCAAAAGAATAGACCGAGATAGGGT
[37 nt withheld, positions 674-710]
AAAGAACGTGGACTCCAACGTCAAAGG
[49 nt withheld, positions 738-786]
T
[85 nt withheld, positions 788-872]
NCCCGGCNAACGTGGC
